Addgene plasmid #220795: pLV-H1-shScramble-hsynapsin-EGFP
Purpose: control shRNA plasmid with EGFP expression in neurons
Depositing lab: Pierre Vanderhaeghen. Depositing organization: Vlaams Instituut voor Biotechnologie (VIB, vzw). Publication: Synaptic neoteny of human cortical neurons requires species-specific balancing of SRGAP2-SYNGAP1 cross-inhibition. Libe-Philippot B, Iwata R, Recupero AJ, Wierda K, Bernal Garcia S, Hammond L, van Benthem A, Limame R, Ditkowska M, Beckers S, Gaspariunaite V, Peze-Heidsieck E, Remans D, Charrier C, Theys T, Polleux F, Vanderhaeghen P. Neuron. 2024 Oct 9:S0896-6273(24)00645-7. doi: 10.1016/j.neuron.2024.08.021. PubMed 39406239.
Backbone
  Vector backbone: pLV-H1-shRNA-hsynapsin-EGFP-WPRE
Growth in bacteria
  Bacterial resistance: Ampicillin, 100 μg/mL
  Growth temperature: 37°C
  Growth strain: NEB Stable
  Copy number: Unknown
Gene/Insert
  Gene/Insert name: EGFP
  gRNA/shRNA sequence: Scramble
Terms and licenses: Academic/Nonprofit Terms; Industry Terms: Not Available to Industry
Depositor comments: Please visit https://doi.org/10.1101/2023.03.01.530630 for bioRxiv preprint.
How to cite: pLV-H1-shScramble-hsynapsin-EGFP was a gift from Pierre Vanderhaeghen (Addgene plasmid # 220795 ; http://n2t.net/addgene:220795 ; RRID:Addgene_220795)
