[The description below was written by a language model from this plasmid's Addgene catalogue record and pLannotate feature annotations shown in this document.]
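Description:
pLV-H1-shScramble-hsynapsin-EGFP is an HIV-1-derived lentiviral transfer plasmid of about 9.6 kb, built on the pLV-H1-shRNA-hsynapsin-EGFP-WPRE backbone. It serves as the non-targeting control for shRNA knockdown experiments in neurons. In bacteria it replicates from a high-copy ColE1/pUC-type origin and is selected with ampicillin through the β-lactamase gene. An f1 origin is also present. Outside the proviral region, the backbone carries an SV40/EM7-driven bleomycin (Zeocin) resistance cassette with an SV40 polyadenylation signal, although the record lists only ampicillin as the selection used.

The viral genome is transcribed from a CMV enhancer/promoter fused to a truncated 5' LTR, a design that makes genomic RNA production in packaging cells independent of Tat. Downstream are the Ψ packaging signal with a partial gag sequence, the Rev response element for nuclear export of unspliced RNA, and the cPPT/CTS, which aids nuclear import. The annotated 3' LTR is also truncated and is followed by a bGH polyadenylation signal.

Two expression units sit between these elements. A human H1 RNA polymerase III promoter, oriented opposite to the rest of the provirus, drives the scrambled shRNA, although the hairpin itself is not annotated in the feature table. The human synapsin I promoter drives neuron-restricted expression of a green fluorescent protein, with a WPRE downstream to boost transcript stability and expression. The catalogue names this reporter EGFP, while the automated annotation matched it to the closely related variant mEmerald. The fluorescent marker identifies transduced neurons, so the construct can be compared directly with matching vectors that carry gene-specific shRNAs.
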