Features (pLannotate 1.2.2; 34 found; start..end, strand, type, name):
    510..690     +  LTR            5' LTR (truncated): truncated 5' long terminal repeat (LTR) from HIV-1
    722..946     +  polyA_signal   bGH poly(A) signal: bovine growth hormone polyadenylation signal
    950..971     +  promoter       SV40 promoter (fragment): SV40 enhancer and early promoter
    992..1420    +  rep_origin     f1 ori (sequence partly withheld): f1 bacteriophage origin of replication; arrow indicates direction of (+) strand synthesis
   1434..1763    +  promoter       SV40 promoter: SV40 enhancer and early promoter
   1811..1858    +  promoter       EM7 promoter: synthetic bacterial promoter&nbsp
   1877..2251    +  CDS            BleoR: antibiotic-binding protein; Sh ble from Streptoalloteichus hindustanus; confers resistance to bleomycin, phleomycin, and Zeocin™
   2261..2386    +  CDS            ble (fragment): BLE_KLEPN - Experimental evidence at protein level: Swiss-Prot protein existence level 1. Binding protein with a strong affinity to the bleomycin family of antibiotics. Binds to CL990; an antimitotic-antibiotic compound. From Klebsiella pneumoniae.
   2381..2502    +  polyA_signal   SV40 poly(A) signal: SV40 polyadenylation signal
   2575..2591    -  protein_bind   lac operator: The lac repressor binds to the lac operator to inhibit transcription in E. coli. This inhibition can be relieved by adding lactose or isopropyl-β-D-thiogalactopyranoside (IPTG). lac repressor encoded by lacI
   2599..2629    -  promoter       lac promoter: promoter for the E. coli lac operon
   2644..2665    -  protein_bind   CAP binding site: CAP binding activates transcription in the presence of cAMP. E. coli catabolite activator protein
   2678..2770    -  CDS            lacI (fragment): lac repressor; lacI; The lac repressor binds to the lac operator to inhibit transcription in E. coli. This inhibition can be relieved by adding lactose or isopropyl-β-D-thiogalactopyranoside (IPTG).
   2953..3541    -  rep_origin     ori: high-copy-number ColE1/pMB1/pBR322/pUC origin of replication
   3712..4572    -  CDS            AmpR: β-lactamase; bla; confers resistance to ampicillin, carbenicillin, and related antibiotics
   4573..4677    -  promoter       AmpR promoter: bla
   4736..4788    -  misc_feature   bom (fragment): basis of mobility region from pBR322
   4943..5322    +  enhancer       CMV enhancer: human cytomegalovirus immediate early enhancer
   5323..5522    +  promoter       CMV promoter: human cytomegalovirus (CMV) immediate early promoter
   5540..5720    +  LTR            5' LTR (truncated): truncated 5' long terminal repeat (LTR) from HIV-1
   5767..5892    +  misc_feature   HIV-1 Ψ: packaging signal of human immunodeficiency virus type 1
   5876..6239    +  CDS            HIV-1 gag (fragment): gag protein from human immunodeficiency virus 1; gag
   6385..6618    +  misc_feature   RRE: The Rev response element (RRE) of HIV-1 allows for Rev-dependent mRNA export from the nucleus to the cytoplasm.
   6995..7095    +  CDS            Rev (fragment): human immunodeficiency virus 1 (HIV-1) Rev protein; rev; enhances nuclear export of unspliced and incompletely spliced viral mRNAs
   7145..7262    +  misc_feature   cPPT/CTS: central polypurine tract and central termination sequence of HIV-1
   7303..7319    +  protein_bind   CAP binding site (fragment): CAP binding activates transcription in the presence of cAMP. E. coli catabolite activator protein
   7334..7364    +  promoter       lac promoter: promoter for the E. coli lac operon
   7372..7388    +  protein_bind   lac operator: The lac repressor binds to the lac operator to inhibit transcription in E. coli. This inhibition can be relieved by adding lactose or isopropyl-β-D-thiogalactopyranoside (IPTG). lac repressor encoded by lacI
   7499..7713    -  promoter       H1 promoter: human H1 RNA promoter
   7740..8187    +  promoter       hSyn promoter: human synapsin I promoter; confers neuron-specific expression (Kügler et al., 2003)
   8208..8927    +  CDS            mEmerald: brightly fluorescent monomeric variant of GFP mammalian codon-optimized
   8938..8961    +  misc_feature   MCS (fragment): pBluescript multiple cloning site
   8961..9549    +  misc_feature   WPRE: woodchuck hepatitis virus posttranscriptional regulatory element
   9544..503     +  CDS            nef (fragment) (across the origin): NEF_HV1LW - Experimental evidence at protein level: Swiss-Prot protein existence level 1. Extracellular Nef protein targets CD4(+) T-lymphocytes for apoptosis by interacting with CXCR4 surface receptors. From Human immunodeficiency virus type 1 group M subtype B (isolate LW123) (HIV-1).
>Addgene plasmid #220795 | pLV-H1-shScramble-hsynapsin-EGFP | addgene full sequence | sequence record 440003 | Addgene NGS Result
CTCGAGACCTAGAAAAACATGGAGCAATCACAAGTAGCAATACAGCAGCTACCAATGCTGATTGTGCCTG
GCTAGAAGCACAAGAGGAGGAGGAGGTGGGTTTTCCAGTCACACCTCAGGTACCTTTAAGACCAATGACT
TACAAGGCAGCTGTAGATCTTAGCCACTTTTTAAAAGAAAAGGGGGGACTGGAAGGGCTAATTCACTCCC
AACGAAGACAAGATATCCTTGATCTGTGGATCTACCACACACAAGGCTACTTCCCTGATTGGCAGAACTA
CACACCAGGGCCAGGGATCAGATATCCACTGACCTTTGGATGGTGCTACAAGCTAGTACCAGTTGAGCAA
GAGAAGGTAGAAGAAGCCAATGAAGGAGAGAACACCCGCTTGTTACACCCTGTGAGCCTGCATGGGATGG
ATGACCCGGAGAGAGAAGTATTAGAGTGGAGGTTTGACAGCCGCCTAGCATTTCATCACATGGCCCGAGA
GCTGCATCCGGACTGTACTGGGTCTCTCTGGTTAGACCAGATCTGAGCCTGGGAGCTCTCTGGCTAACTA
GGGAACCCACTGCTTAAGCCTCAATAAAGCTTGCCTTGAGTGCTTCAAGTAGTGTGTGCCCGTCTGTTGT
GTGACTCTGGTAACTAGAGATCCCTCAGACCCTTTTAGTCAGTGTGGAAAATCTCTAGCAGGGCCCGTTT
AAACCCGCTGATCAGCCTCGACTGTGCCTTCTAGTTGCCAGCCATCTGTTGTTTGCCCCTCCCCCGTGCC
TTCCTTGACCCTGGAAGGTGCCACTCCCACTGTCCTTTCCTAATAAAATGAGGAAATTGCATCGCATTGT
CTGAGTAGGTGTCATTCTATTCTGGGGGGTGGGGTGGGGCAGGACAGCAAGGGGGAGGATTGGGAAGACA
ATAGCAGGCATGCTGGGGATGCGGTGGGCTCTATGGCTTCTGAGGCGGAAAGAACCAGCTGGGGCTCTAG
GGGGTATCCCC
[124 nt withheld, positions 992-1115]
C
[91 nt withheld, positions 1117-1207]
A
[49 nt withheld, positions 1209-1257]
CCTTTGACGTTGGAGTCCACGTTCTTT
[37 nt withheld, positions 1285-1321]
ACCCTATCTCGGTCTATTCTTTTGATTTATAAGGGATTTTGCCGATTTCGGCCTATTGGTTAAAAAATGA
GCTGATTTAACAAAAATTTAACGCGAATTAATTCTGTGGAATGTGTGTCAGTTAGGGTGTGGAAAGTCCC
CAGGCTCCCCAGCAGGCAGAAGTATGCAAAGCATGCATCTCAATTAGTCAGCAACCAGGTGTGGAAAGTC
CCCAGGCTCCCCAGCAGGCAGAAGTATGCAAAGCATGCATCTCAATTAGTCAGCAACCATAGTCCCGCCC
CTAACTCCGCCCATCCCGCCCCTAACTCCGCCCAGTTCCGCCCATTCTCCGCCCCATGGCTGACTAATTT
TTTTTATTTATGCAGAGGCCGAGGCCGCCTCTGCCTCTGAGCTATTCCAGAAGTAGTGAGGAGGCTTTTT
TGGAGGCCTAGGCTTTTGCAAAAAGCTCCCGGGAGCTTGTATATCCATTTTCGGATCTGATCAGCACGTG
TTGACAATTAATCATCGGCATAGTATATCGGCATAGTATAATACGACAAGGTGAGGAACTAAACCATGGC
CAAGTTGACCAGTGCCGTTCCGGTGCTCACCGCGCGCGACGTCGCCGGAGCGGTCGAGTTCTGGACCGAC
CGGCTCGGGTTCTCCCGGGACTTCGTGGAGGACGACTTCGCCGGTGTGGTCCGGGACGACGTGACCCTGT
TCATCAGCGCGGTCCAGGACCAGGTGGTGCCGGACAACACCCTGGCCTGGGTGTGGGTGCGCGGCCTGGA
CGAGCTGTACGCCGAGTGGTCGGAGGTCGTGTCCACGAACTTCCGGGACGCCTCCGGGCCGGCCATGACC
GAGATCGGCGAGCAGCCGTGGGGGCGGGAGTTCGCCCTGCGCGACCCGGCCGGCAACTGCGTGCACTTCG
TGGCCGAGGAGCAGGACTGACACGTGCTACGAGATTTCGATTCCACCGCCGCCTTCTATGAAAGGTTGGG
CTTCGGAATCGTTTTCCGGGACGCCGGCTGGATGATCCTCCAGCGCGGGGATCTCATGCTGGAGTTCTTC
GCCCACCCCAACTTGTTTATTGCAGCTTATAATGGTTACAAATAAAGCAATAGCATCACAAATTTCACAA
ATAAAGCATTTTTTTCACTGCATTCTAGTTGTGGTTTGTCCAAACTCATCAATGTATCTTATCATGTCTG
TATACCGTCGACCTCTAGCTAGAGCTTGGCGTAATCATGGTCATAGCTGTTTCCTGTGTGAAATTGTTAT
CCGCTCACAATTCCACACAACATACGAGCCGGAAGCATAAAGTGTAAAGCCTGGGGTGCCTAATGAGTGA
GCTAACTCACATTAATTGCGTTGCGCTCACTGCCCGCTTTCCAGTCGGGAAACCTGTCGTGCCAGCTGCA
TTAATGAATCGGCCAACGCGCGGGGAGAGGCGGTTTGCGTATTGGGCGCTCTTCCGCTTCCTCGCTCACT
GACTCGCTGCGCTCGGTCGTTCGGCTGCGGCGAGCGGTATCAGCTCACTCAAAGGCGGTAATACGGTTAT
CCACAGAATCAGGGGATAACGCAGGAAAGAACATGTGAGCAAAAGGCCAGCAAAAGGCCAGGAACCGTAA
AAAGGCCGCGTTGCTGGCGTTTTTCCATAGGCTCCGCCCCCCTGACGAGCATCACAAAAATCGACGCTCA
AGTCAGAGGTGGCGAAACCCGACAGGACTATAAAGATACCAGGCGTTTCCCCCTGGAAGCTCCCTCGTGC
GCTCTCCTGTTCCGACCCTGCCGCTTACCGGATACCTGTCCGCCTTTCTCCCTTCGGGAAGCGTGGCGCT
TTCTCATAGCTCACGCTGTAGGTATCTCAGTTCGGTGTAGGTCGTTCGCTCCAAGCTGGGCTGTGTGCAC
GAACCCCCCGTTCAGCCCGACCGCTGCGCCTTATCCGGTAACTATCGTCTTGAGTCCAACCCGGTAAGAC
ACGACTTATCGCCACTGGCAGCAGCCACTGGTAACAGGATTAGCAGAGCGAGGTATGTAGGCGGTGCTAC
AGAGTTCTTGAAGTGGTGGCCTAACTACGGCTACACTAGAAGAACAGTATTTGGTATCTGCGCTCTGCTG
AAGCCAGTTACCTTCGGAAAAAGAGTTGGTAGCTCTTGATCCGGCAAACAAACCACCGCTGGTAGCGGTG
GTTTTTTTGTTTGCAAGCAGCAGATTACGCGCAGAAAAAAAGGATCTCAAGAAGATCCTTTGATCTTTTC
TACGGGGTCTGACGCTCAGTGGAACGAAAACTCACGTTAAGGGATTTTGGTCATGAGATTATCAAAAAGG
ATCTTCACCTAGATCCTTTTAAATTAAAAATGAAGTTTTAAATCAATCTAAAGTATATATGAGTAAACTT
GGTCTGACAGTTACCAATGCTTAATCAGTGAGGCACCTATCTCAGCGATCTGTCTATTTCGTTCATCCAT
AGTTGCCTGACTCCCCGTCGTGTAGATAACTACGATACGGGAGGGCTTACCATCTGGCCCCAGTGCTGCA
ATGATACCGCGAGACCCACGCTCACCGGCTCCAGATTTATCAGCAATAAACCAGCCAGCCGGAAGGGCCG
AGCGCAGAAGTGGTCCTGCAACTTTATCCGCCTCCATCCAGTCTATTAATTGTTGCCGGGAAGCTAGAGT
AAGTAGTTCGCCAGTTAATAGTTTGCGCAACGTTGTTGCCATTGCTACAGGCATCGTGGTGTCACGCTCG
TCGTTTGGTATGGCTTCATTCAGCTCCGGTTCCCAACGATCAAGGCGAGTTACATGATCCCCCATGTTGT
GCAAAAAAGCGGTTAGCTCCTTCGGTCCTCCGATCGTTGTCAGAAGTAAGTTGGCCGCAGTGTTATCACT
CATGGTTATGGCAGCACTGCATAATTCTCTTACTGTCATGCCATCCGTAAGATGCTTTTCTGTGACTGGT
GAGTACTCAACCAAGTCATTCTGAGAATAGTGTATGCGGCGACCGAGTTGCTCTTGCCCGGCGTCAATAC
GGGATAATACCGCGCCACATAGCAGAACTTTAAAAGTGCTCATCATTGGAAAACGTTCTTCGGGGCGAAA
ACTCTCAAGGATCTTACCGCTGTTGAGATCCAGTTCGATGTAACCCACTCGTGCACCCAACTGATCTTCA
GCATCTTTTACTTTCACCAGCGTTTCTGGGTGAGCAAAAACAGGAAGGCAAAATGCCGCAAAAAAGGGAA
TAAGGGCGACACGGAAATGTTGAATACTCATACTCTTCCTTTTTCAATATTATTGAAGCATTTATCAGGG
TTATTGTCTCATGAGCGGATACATATTTGAATGTATTTAGAAAAATAAACAAATAGGGGTTCCGCGCACA
TTTCCCCGAAAAGTGCCACCTGACGTCGACGGATCGGGAGATCTCCCGATCCCCTATGGTGCACTCTCAG
TACAATCTGCTCTGATGCCGCATAGTTAAGCCAGTATCTGCTCCCTGCTTGTGTGTTGGAGGTCGCTGAG
TAGTGCGCGAGCAAAATTTAAGCTACAACAAGGCAAGGCTTGACCGACAATTGCATGAAGAATCTGCTTA
GGGTTAGGCGTTTTGCGCTGCTTCGCGATGTACGGGCCAGATATACGCGTTGACATTGATTATTGACTAG
TTATTAATAGTAATCAATTACGGGGTCATTAGTTCATAGCCCATATATGGAGTTCCGCGTTACATAACTT
ACGGTAAATGGCCCGCCTGGCTGACCGCCCAACGACCCCCGCCCATTGACGTCAATAATGACGTATGTTC
CCATAGTAACGCCAATAGGGACTTTCCATTGACGTCAATGGGTGGAGTATTTACGGTAAACTGCCCACTT
GGCAGTACATCAAGTGTATCATATGCCAAGTACGCCCCCTATTGACGTCAATGACGGTAAATGGCCCGCC
TGGCATTATGCCCAGTACATGACCTTATGGGACTTTCCTACTTGGCAGTACATCTACGTATTAGTCATCG
CTATTACCATGGTGATGCGGTTTTGGCAGTACATCAATGGGCGTGGATAGCGGTTTGACTCACGGGGATT
TCCAAGTCTCCACCCCATTGACGTCAATGGGAGTTTGTTTTGGCACCAAAATCAACGGGACTTTCCAAAA
TGTCGTAACAACTCCGCCCCATTGACGCAAATGGGCGGTAGGCGTGTACGGTGGGAGGTCTATATAAGCA
GCGCGTTTTGCCTGTACTGGGTCTCTCTGGTTAGACCAGATCTGAGCCTGGGAGCTCTCTGGCTAACTAG
GGAACCCACTGCTTAAGCCTCAATAAAGCTTGCCTTGAGTGCTTCAAGTAGTGTGTGCCCGTCTGTTGTG
TGACTCTGGTAACTAGAGATCCCTCAGACCCTTTTAGTCAGTGTGGAAAATCTCTAGCAGTGGCGCCCGA
ACAGGGACTTGAAAGCGAAAGGGAAACCAGAGGAGCTCTCTCGACGCAGGACTCGGCTTGCTGAAGCGCG
CACGGCAAGAGGCGAGGGGCGGCGACTGGTGAGTACGCCAAAAATTTTGACTAGCGGAGGCTAGAAGGAG
AGAGATGGGTGCGAGAGCGTCAGTATTAAGCGGGGGAGAATTAGATCGCGATGGGAAAAAATTCGGTTAA
GGCCAGGGGGAAAGAAAAAATATAAATTAAAACATATAGTATGGGCAAGCAGGGAGCTAGAACGATTCGC
AGTTAATCCTGGCCTGTTAGAAACATCAGAAGGCTGTAGACAAATACTGGGACAGCTACAACCATCCCTT
CAGACAGGATCAGAAGAACTTAGATCATTATATAATACAGTAGCAACCCTCTATTGTGTGCATCAAAGGA
TAGAGATAAAAGACACCAAGGAAGCTTTAGACAAGATAGAGGAAGAGCAAAACAAAAGTAAGACCACCGC
ACAGCAAGCGGCCGCTGATCTTCAGACCTGGAGGAGGAGATATGAGGGACAATTGGAGAAGTGAATTATA
TAAATATAAAGTAGTAAAAATTGAACCATTAGGAGTAGCACCCACCAAGGCAAAGAGAAGAGTGGTGCAG
AGAGAAAAAAGAGCAGTGGGAATAGGAGCTTTGTTCCTTGGGTTCTTGGGAGCAGCAGGAAGCACTATGG
GCGCAGCGTCAATGACGCTGACGGTACAGGCCAGACAATTATTGTCTGGTATAGTGCAGCAGCAGAACAA
TTTGCTGAGGGCTATTGAGGCGCAACAGCATCTGTTGCAACTCACAGTCTGGGGCATCAAGCAGCTCCAG
GCAAGAATCCTGGCTGTGGAAAGATACCTAAAGGATCAACAGCTCCTGGGGATTTGGGGTTGCTCTGGAA
AACTCATTTGCACCACTGCTGTGCCTTGGAATGCTAGTTGGAGTAATAAATCTCTGGAACAGATTTGGAA
TCACACGACCTGGATGGAGTGGGACAGAGAAATTAACAATTACACAAGCTTAATACACTCCTTAATTGAA
GAATCGCAAAACCAGCAAGAAAAGAATGAACAAGAATTATTGGAATTAGATAAATGGGCAAGTTTGTGGA
ATTGGTTTAACATAACAAATTGGCTGTGGTATATAAAATTATTCATAATGATAGTAGGAGGCTTGGTAGG
TTTAAGAATAGTTTTTGCTGTACTTTCTATAGTGAATAGAGTTAGGCAGGGATATTCACCATTATCGTTT
CAGACCCACCTCCCAACCCCGAGGGGACCCGACAGGCCCGAAGGAATAGAAGAAGAAGGTGGAGAGAGAG
ACAGAGACAGATCCATTCGATTAGTGAACGGATCGGCACTGCGTGCGCCAATTCTGCAGACAAATGGCAG
TATTCATCCACAATTTTAAAAGAAAAGGGGGGATTGGGGGGTACAGTGCAGGGGAAAGAATAGTAGACAT
AATAGCAACAGACATACAAACTAAAGAATTACAAAAACAAATTACAAAAATTCAAAATTTTCGGGTTTAT
TACAGGGACAGCAGAGATCCAGTTTGGTTAATGAGTTAGCTCACTCATTAGGCACCCCAGGCTTTACACT
TTATGCTTCCGGCTCGTATGTTGTGTGGAATTGTGAGCGGATAACAATTTCACACAGGAAACAGCTATGA
CCATGATTACGCCAAGCTGCTAGCAAAAAAACACCTATAACAACGGTAGGTGACAGGAAGCCTACCGTTG
TTATAGGTGTGGGATCCGTGGTCTCATACAGAACTTATAAGATTCCCAAATCCAAAGACATTTCACGTTT
ATGGTGATTTCCCAGAACACATAGCGACATGCAAATATTGCAGGGCGCCACTCCCCTGTCCCTCACAGCC
ATCTTCCTGCCAGGGCGCACGCGCGCTGGGTGTTCCCGCCTAGTGACACTGGGCCCGCGATTCCTTGGAG
CGGGTTGATGACGTCAGCGTTCGAATTCTGCAGAGGGCCCTGCGTATGAGTGCAAGTGGGTTTTAGGACC
AGGATGAGGCGGGGTGGGGGTGCCTACCTGACGACCGACCCCGACCCACTGGACAAGCACCCAACCCCCA
TTCCCCAAATTGCGCATCCCCTATCAGAGAGGGGGAGGGGAAACAGGATGCGGCGAGGCGCGTGCGCACT
GCCAGCTTCAGCACCGCGGACAGTGCCTTCGCCCCCGCCTGGCGGCGCGCGCCACCGCCGCCTCAGCACT
GAAGGCGCGCTGACGTCACTCGCCGGTCCCCCGCAAACTCCCCTTCCCGGCCACCTTGGTCGCGTCCGCG
CCGCCGCCGGCCCAGCCGGACCGCACCACGCGAGGCGCGAGATAGGGGGGCACGGGCGCGACCATCTGCG
CTGCGGCGCCGGCGACTCAGCGCTGCCTCAGTCTGCGGTGGGCAGCGGAGGAGTCGTGTCGTGCCTGAGA
GCGCAGTCGAGAAACCGGTCGCCACCATGGTGAGCAAGGGCGAGGAGCTGTTCACCGGGGTGGTGCCCAT
CCTGGTCGAGCTGGACGGCGACGTAAACGGCCACAAGTTCAGCGTGTCCGGCGAGGGCGAGGGCGATGCC
ACCTACGGCAAGCTGACCCTGAAGTTCATCTGCACCACCGGCAAGCTGCCCGTGCCCTGGCCCACCCTCG
TGACCACCTTGACCTACGGCGTGCAGTGCTTCGCCCGCTACCCCGACCACATGAAGCAGCACGACTTCTT
CAAGTCCGCCATGCCCGAAGGCTACGTCCAGGAGCGCACCATCTTCTTCAAGGACGACGGCAACTACAAG
ACCCGCGCCGAGGTGAAGTTCGAGGGCGACACCCTGGTGAACCGCATCGAGCTGAAGGGCATCGACTTCA
AGGAGGACGGCAACATCCTGGGGCACAAGCTGGAGTACAACTACAACAGCCACAAGGTCTATATCACCGC
CGACAAGCAGAAGAACGGCATCAAGGTGAACTTCAAGACCCGCCACAACATCGAGGACGGCAGCGTGCAG
CTCGCCGACCACTACCAGCAGAACACCCCCATCGGCGACGGCCCCGTGCTGCTGCCCGACAACCACTACC
TGAGCACCCAGTCCAAGCTGAGCAAAGACCCCAACGAGAAGCGCGATCACATGGTCCTGCTGGAGTTCGT
GACCGCCGCCGGGATCACTCTCGGCATGGACGAGCTGTACAAGTAAGTACAAGTAAAATTCGATATCAAG
CTTATCGATAATCAACCTCTGGATTACAAAATTTGTGAAAGATTGACTGGTATTCTTAACTATGTTGCTC
CTTTTACGCTATGTGGATACGCTGCTTTAATGCCTTTGTATCATGCTATTGCTTCCCGTATGGCTTTCAT
TTTCTCCTCCTTGTATAAATCCTGGTTGCTGTCTCTTTATGAGGAGTTGTGGCCCGTTGTCAGGCAACGT
GGCGTGGTGTGCACTGTGTTTGCTGACGCAACCCCCACTGGTTGGGGCATTGCCACCACCTGTCAGCTCC
TTTCCGGGACTTTCGCTTTCCCCCTCCCTATTGCCACGGCGGAACTCATCGCCGCCTGCCTTGCCCGCTG
CTGGACAGGGGCTCGGCTGTTGGGCACTGACAATTCCGTGGTGTTGTCGGGGAAATCATCGTCCTTTCCT
TGGCTGCTCGCCTGTGTTGCCACCTGGATTCTGCGCGGGACGTCCTTCTGCTACGTCCCTTCGGCCCTCA
ATCCAGCGGACCTTCCTTCCCGCGGCCTGCTGCCGGCTCTGCGGCCTCTTCCGCGTCTTCGCCTTCGCCC
TCAGACGAGTCGGATCTCCCTTTGGGCCGCCTCCCCGCATCGATACCGTCGACCTCG
